>Addgene plasmid #113126 | EcRfaHKOW-L1L2NusG | addgene full sequence | sequence record 227327 | Addgene NGS Result
AGTCGCCTTCCCGTTCCGCTATCGGCTGAATTTGATTGCGAGTGAGATATTTATGCCAGCCAGCCAGACG
CAGACGCGCCGAGACAGAACTTAATGGGCCCGCTAACAGCGCGATTTGCTGGTGACCCAATGCGACCAGA
TGCTCCACGCCCAGTCGCGTACCGTCTTCATGGGAGAAAATAATACTGTTGATGGGTGTCTGGTCAGAGA
CATCAAGAAATAACGCCGGAACATTAGTGCAGGCAGCTTCCACAGCAATGGCATCCTGGTCATCCAGCGG
ATAGTTAATGATCAGCCCACTGACGCGTTGCGCGAGAAGATTGTGCACCGCCGCTTTACAGGCTTCGACG
CCGCTTCGTTCTACCATCGACACCACCACGCTGGCACCCAGTTGATCGGCGCGAGATTTAATCGCCGCGA
CAATTTGCGACGGCGCGTGCAGGGCCAGACTGGAGGTGGCAACGCCAATCAGCAACGACTGTTTGCCCGC
CAGTTGTTGTGCCACGCGGTTGGGAATGTAATTCAGCTCCGCCATCGCCGCTTCCACTTTTTCCCGCGTT
TTCGCAGAAACGTGGCTGGCCTGGTTCACCACGCGGGAAACGGTCTGATAAGAGACACCGGCATACTCTG
CGACATCGTATAACGTTACTGGTTTCACATTCACCACCCTGAATTGACTCTCTTCCGGGCGCTATCATGC
CATACCGCGAAAGGTTTTGCGCCATTCGATGGTGTCCGGGATCTCGACGCTCTCCCTTATGCGACTCCTG
CATTAGGAAGCAGCCCAGTAGTAGGTTGAGGCCGTTGAGCACCGCCGCCGCAAGGAATGGTGCATGCAAG
GAGATGGCGCCCAACAGTCCCCCGGCCACGGGGCCTGCCACCATACCCACGCCGAAACAAGCGCTCATGA
GCCCGAAGTGGCGAGCCCGATCTTCCCCATCGGTGATGTCGGCGATATAGGCGCCAGCAACCGCACCTGT
GGCGCCGGTGATGCCGGCCACGATGCGTCCGGCGTAGAGGATCGAGATCTCGATCCCGCGAAATTAATAC
GACTCACTATAGGGGAATTGTGAGCGGATAACAATTCCCCTCTAGAAATAATTTTGTTTAACTTTAAGAA
GGAGATATACCATGGGTTCTTCTCACCATCACCATCACCATGGTTCTTCTATGAAAATCGAAGAAGGTAA
ACTGGTAATCTGGATTAACGGCGATAAAGGCTATAACGGTCTCGCTGAAGTCGGTAAGAAATTCGAGAAA
GATACCGGAATTAAAGTCACCGTTGAGCATCCGGATAAACTGGAAGAGAAATTCCCACAGGTTGCGGCAA
CTGGCGATGGCCCTGACATTATCTTCTGGGCACACGACCGCTTTGGTGGCTACGCTCAATCTGGCCTGTT
GGCTGAAATCACCCCGGACAAAGCGTTCCAGGACAAGCTGTATCCGTTTACCTGGGATGCCGTACGTTAC
AACGGCAAGCTGATTGCTTACCCGATCGCTGTTGAAGCGTTATCGCTGATTTATAACAAAGATCTGCTGC
CGAACCCGCCAAAAACCTGGGAAGAGATCCCGGCGCTGGATAAAGAACTGAAAGCGAAAGGTAAGAGCGC
GCTGATGTTCAACCTGCAAGAACCGTACTTCACCTGGCCGCTGATTGCTGCTGACGGGGGTTATGCGTTC
AAGTATGAAAACGGCAAGTACGACATTAAAGACGTGGGCGTGGATAACGCTGGCGCGAAAGCGGGTCTGA
CCTTCCTGGTTGACCTGATTAAAAACAAACACATGAATGCAGACACCGATTACTCCATCGCAGAAGCTGC
CTTTAATAAAGGCGAAACAGCGATGACCATCAACGGCCCGTGGGCATGGTCCAACATCGACACCAGCAAA
GTGAATTATGGTGTAACGGTACTGCCGACCTTCAAGGGTCAACCATCCAAACCGTTCGTTGGCGTGCTGA
GCGCAGGTATTAACGCCGCCAGTCCGAACAAAGAGCTGGCAAAAGAGTTCCTCGAAAACTATCTGCTGAC
TGATGAAGGTCTGGAAGCGGTTAATAAAGACAAACCGCTGGGTGCCGTAGCGCTGAAGTCTTACGAGGAA
GAGTTGGCGAAAGATCCACGTATTGCCGCCACTATGGAAAACGCCCAGAAAGGTGAAATCATGCCGAACA
TCCCGCAGATGTCCGCTTTCTGGTATGCCGTGCGTACTGCGGTGATCAACGCCGCCAGCGGTCGTCAGAC
TGTCGATGAAGCCCTGAAAGACGCGCAGACTAATTCGAGCTCGAACAACAACAACAATAACAATAACAAC
AACCTCGGGATCGAGGAAAACCTGTACTTCCAATCCAATGCAGCTACTCCTTACCCAGGCGATAAGGTAA
TCATTACTGAGGGTCCGTTCGCTGACTTCCAAGCCATTTTTACAGAGCCAGACGGCGAGGCTCGTAGCAT
GTTACTTCTCTCTATCTTCGGTCGTGAGATTAAACACTCAGTGAAAAACACTGAGTTCCGCAAGTTGTAA
TAACATTGGAAGTGGATAACGGATCCGAATTCGAGCGCCGTCGACAAGCTTGCGGCCGCACTCGAGCACC
ACCACCACCACCACTGAGATCCGGCTGCTAACAAAGCCCGAAAGGAAGCTGAGTTGGCTGCTGCCACCGC
TGAGCAATAACTAGCATAACCCCTTGGGGCCTCTAAACGGGTCTTGAGGGGTTTTTTGCTGAAAGGAGGA
ACTATATCCGGATTGGCGAATGGG
[124 nt withheld, positions 2755-2878]
C
[91 nt withheld, positions 2880-2970]
A
[49 nt withheld, positions 2972-3020]
CCTTTGACGTTGGAGTCCACGTTCTTT
[37 nt withheld, positions 3048-3084]
ACCCTATCTCGGTCTATTCTTTTGATTTATAAGGGATTTTGCCGATTTCGGCCTATTGGTTAAAAAATGA
GCTGATTTAACAAAAATTTAACGCGAATTTTAACAAACTAGTAACGTTTACAATTTCAGGTGGCACTTTT
CGGGGAAATGTGCGCGGAACCCCTATTTGTTTATTTTTCTAAATACATTCAAATATGTATCCGCTCATGA
ATTAATTCTTAGAAAAACTCATCGAGCATCAAATGAAACTGCAATTTATTCATATCAGGATTATCAATAC
CATATTTTTGAAAAAGCCGTTTCTGTAATGAAGGAGAAAACTCACCGAGGCAGTTCCATAGGATGGCAAG
ATCCTGGTATCGGTCTGCGATTCCGACTCGTCCAACATCAATACAACCTATTAATTTCCCCTCGTCAAAA
ATAAGGTTATCAAGTGAGAAATCACCATGAGTGACGACTGAATCCGGTGAGAATGGCAAAAGTTTATGCA
TTTCTTTCCAGACTTGTTCAACAGGCCAGCCATTACGCTCGTCATCAAAATCACTCGCATCAACCAAACC
GTTATTCATTCGTGATTGCGCCTGAGCGAGACGAAATACGCGATCGCTGTTAAAAGGACAATTACAAACA
GGAATCGAATGCAACCGGCGCAGGAACACTGCCAGCGCATCAACAATGTTTTCACCTGAATCAGGATATT
CTTCTAATACCTGGAATGCTGTTTTCCCGGGGATCGCAGTGGTGAGTAACCATGCATCATCAGGAGTACG
GATAAAATGCTTGATGGTCGGAAGAGGCATAAATTCCGTCAGCCAGTTTAGTCTGACCATCTCATCTGTA
ACATCATTGGCAACGCTACCTTTGCCATGTTTCAGAAACAACTCTGGCGCATCGGGCTTCCCATACAATC
GATAGATTGTCGCACCTGATTGCCCGACATTATCGCGAGCCCATTTATACCCATATAAATCAGCATCCAT
GTTGGAATTTAATCGCGGCCTAGAGCAAGACGTTTCCCGTTGAATATGGCTCATAACACCCCTTGTATTA
CTGTTTATGTAAGCAGACAGTTTTATTGTTCATGACCAAAATCCCTTAACGTGAGTTTTCGTTCCACTGA
GCGTCAGACCCCGTAGAAAAGATCAAAGGATCTTCTTGAGATCCTTTTTTTCTGCGCGTAATCTGCTGCT
TGCAAACAAAAAACCACCGCTACCAGCGGTGGTTTGTTTGCCGGATCAAGAGCTACCAACTCTTTTTCCG
AAGGTAACTGGCTTCAGCAGAGCGCAGATACCAAATACTGTCCTTCTAGTGTAGCCGTAGTTAGGCCACC
ACTTCAAGAACTCTGTAGCACCGCCTACATACCTCGCTCTGCTAATCCTGTTACCAGTGGCTGCTGCCAG
TGGCGATAAGTCGTGTCTTACCGGGTTGGACTCAAGACGATAGTTACCGGATAAGGCGCAGCGGTCGGGC
TGAACGGGGGGTTCGTGCACACAGCCCAGCTTGGAGCGAACGACCTACACCGAACTGAGATACCTACAGC
GTGAGCTATGAGAAAGCGCCACGCTTCCCGAAGGGAGAAAGGCGGACAGGTATCCGGTAAGCGGCAGGGT
CGGAACAGGAGAGCGCACGAGGGAGCTTCCAGGGGGAAACGCCTGGTATCTTTATAGTCCTGTCGGGTTT
CGCCACCTCTGACTTGAGCGTCGATTTTTGTGATGCTCGTCAGGGGGGCGGAGCCTATGGAAAAACGCCA
GCAACGCGGCCTTTTTACGGTTCCTGGCCTTTTGCTGGCCTTTTGCTCACATGTTCTTTCCTGCGTTATC
CCCTGATTCTGTGGATAACCGTATTACCGCCTTTGAGTGAGCTGATACCGCTCGCCGCAGCCGAACGACC
GAGCGCAGCGAGTCAGTGAGCGAGGAAGCGGAAGAGCGCCTGATGCGGTATTTTCTCCTTACGCATCTGT
GCGGTATTTCACACCGCAATGGTGCACTCTCAGTACAATCTGCTCTGATGCCGCATAGTTAAGCCAGTAT
ACACTCCGCTATCGCTACGTGACTGGGTCATGGCTGCGCCCCGACACCCGCCAACACCCGCTGACGCGCC
CTGACGGGCTTGTCTGCTCCCGGCATCCGCTTACAGACAAGCTGTGACCGTCTCCGGGAGCTGCATGTGT
CAGAGGTTTTCACCGTCATCACCGAAACGCGCGAGGCAGCTGCGGTAAAGCTCATCAGCGTGGTCGTGAA
GCGATTCACAGATGTCTGCCTGTTCATCCGCGTCCAGCTCGTTGAGTTTCTCCAGAAGCGTTAATGTCTG
GCTTCTGATAAAGCGGGCCATGTTAAGGGCGGTTTTTTCCTGTTTGGTCACTGATGCCTCCGTGTAAGGG
GGATTTCTGTTCATGGGGGTAATGATACCGATGAAACGAGAGAGGATGCTCACGATACGGGTTACTGATG
ATGAACATGCCCGGTTACTGGAACGTTGTGAGGGTAAACAACTGGCGGTATGGATGCGGCGGGACCAGAG
AAAAATCACTCAGGGTCAATGCCAGCGCTTCGTTAATACAGATGTAGGTGTTCCACAGGGTAGCCAGCAG
CATCCTGCGATGCAGATCCGGAACATAATGGTGCAGGGCGCTGACTTCCGCGTTTCCAGACTTTACGAAA
CACGGAAACCGAAGACCATTCATGTTGTTGCTCAGGTCGCAGACGTTTTGCAGCAGCAGTCGCTTCACGT
TCGCTCGCGTATCGGTGATTCATTCTGCTAACCAGTAAGGCAACCCCGCCAGCCTAGCCGGGTCCTCAAC
GACAGGAGCACGATCATGCGCACCCGTGGGGCCGCCATGCCGGCGATAATGGCCTGCTTCTCGCCGAAAC
GTTTGGTGGCGGGACCAGTGACGAAGGCTTGAGCGAGGGCGTGCAAGATTCCGAATACCGCAAGCGACAG
GCCGATCATCGTCGCGCTCCAGCGAAAGCGGTCCTCGCCGAAAATGACCCAGAGCGCTGCCGGCACCTGT
CCTACGAGTTGCATGATAAAGAAGACAGTCATAAGTGCGGCGACGATAGTCATGCCCCGCGCCCACCGGA
AGGAGCTGACTGGGTTGAAGGCTCTCAAGGGCATCGGTCGAGATCCCGGTGCCTAATGAGTGAGCTAACT
TACATTAATTGCGTTGCGCTCACTGCCCGCTTTCCAGTCGGGAAACCTGTCGTGCCAGCTGCATTAATGA
ATCGGCCAACGCGCGGGGAGAGGCGGTTTGCGTATTGGGCGCCAGGGTGGTTTTTCTTTTCACCAGTGAG
ACGGGCAACAGCTGATTGCCCTTCACCGCCTGGCCCTGAGAGAGTTGCAGCAAGCGGTCCACGCTGGTTT
GCCCCAGCAGGCGAAAATCCTGTTTGATGGTGGTTAACGGCGGGATATAACATGAGCTGTCTTCGGTATC
GTCGTATCCCACTACCGAGATATCCGCACCAACGCGCAGCCCGGACTCGGTAATGGCGCGCATTGCGCCC
AGCGCCATCTGATCGTTGGCAACCAGCATCGCAGTGGGAACGATACCCTCATTCAGCATTTGCATGGTTT
GTTGAAAACCGGACATGGCACTCC
Features (pLannotate 1.2.2; 22 found; start..end, strand, type, name):
    659..736     -  promoter       lacI promoter: lacI
    744..1023    -  CDS            TcR (fragment): tetracycline efflux protein; tet; confers resistance to tetracycline
   1045..1063    +  promoter       T7 promoter: promoter for bacteriophage T7 RNA polymerase
   1064..1088    +  protein_bind   lac operator: The lac repressor binds to the lac operator to inhibit transcription in E. coli. This inhibition can be relieved by adding lactose or isopropyl-β-D-thiogalactopyranoside (IPTG). lac repressor encoded by lacI
   1103..1125    +  RBS            RBS: efficient ribosome binding site from bacteriophage T7 gene 10 (Olins and Rangwala, 1989)
   1144..1161    +  CDS            6xHis: 6xHis affinity tag
   1171..2271    +  CDS            MBP: maltose binding protein from E. coli; malE (mutated); This version of the gene does not encode a signal sequence, so MBP will remain in the cytosol.
   2326..2342    +  CDS            TEV site (fragment): tobacco etch virus (TEV) protease recognition and cleavage site
   2353..2517    +  CDS            rfaH (fragment): RFAH_ECOLI - Also known as hlyT, sfrB. Experimental evidence at protein level: Swiss-Prot protein existence level 1. Enhances distal genes transcription elongation in a specialized subset of operons that encode extracytoplasmic components. RfaH is recruited into a multi-component RNA polymerase complex by the ops element, which is a short conserved DNA sequence located downstream of the main promoter of these operons. Once bound, RfaH suppresses pausing and inhibits Rho-dependent and intrinsic termination at a subset of sites. Termination signals are bypassed, which allows complete synthesis o
   2587..2604    +  CDS            9xHis (fragment): 9xHis affinity tag
   2614..2663    +  CDS            SET1 (fragment): solubility-enhancement tag derived from T7 phage gene 10B
   2671..2718    +  terminator     T7 terminator: transcription terminator for bacteriophage T7 RNA polymerase
   2755..3183    +  rep_origin     f1 ori (sequence partly withheld): f1 bacteriophage origin of replication; arrow indicates direction of (+) strand synthesis
   3237..3294    +  promoter       AmpR promoter (fragment): bla
   3303..4118    -  CDS            KanR: aminoglycoside phosphotransferase; aph(3')-Ia; confers resistance to kanamycin in bacteria or G418 (Geneticin®) in eukaryotes
   4240..4827    +  rep_origin     ori: high-copy-number ColE1/pMB1/pBR322/pUC origin of replication
   5013..5152    -  misc_feature   bom: basis of mobility region from pBR322
   5254..5445    -  CDS            rop: Rop protein, which maintains plasmids at low copy number; rop
   5462..5842    +  CDS            YPB1_ECOLX: Protein predicted: Swiss-Prot protein existence level 4. From Escherichia coli.
   5914..6205    -  CDS            TcR (fragment): tetracycline efflux protein; tet; confers resistance to tetracycline
   6220..6241    -  protein_bind   CAP binding site: CAP binding activates transcription in the presence of cAMP. E. coli catabolite activator protein
   6254..658     -  CDS            lacI (across the origin): lac repressor; lacI; The lac repressor binds to the lac operator to inhibit transcription in E. coli. This inhibition can be relieved by adding lactose or isopropyl-β-D-thiogalactopyranoside (IPTG).
