[The description below was written by a language model from this plasmid's Addgene catalogue record and pLannotate feature annotations shown in this document.]
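Description:
EcRfaHKOW-L1L2NusG is a bacterial expression plasmid of about 6.7 kb built on the UC Berkeley MacroLab 1C backbone, a pET-style vector designed for ligation-independent cloning. It is maintained in E. coli through a ColE1/pBR322-type origin accompanied by the bom region and the rop gene, which moderates copy number, and it is selected with kanamycin via an aminoglycoside phosphotransferase gene. An f1 origin is also present. The short tetracycline-resistance fragments and the partial AmpR promoter in the annotation appear to be backbone remnants rather than functional markers.

The expression cassette is driven by a T7 promoter with an adjacent lac operator and a T7 gene 10 ribosome binding site. The plasmid also carries lacI, so transcription is repressed until IPTG induction in a host that supplies T7 RNA polymerase, such as a BL21(DE3) derivative. The open reading frame encodes an N-terminal His6 tag, a cytosolic maltose binding protein lacking its signal sequence, a linker and a TEV protease site, followed by the insert and a T7 terminator. This arrangement allows affinity purification, improved solubility and subsequent removal of the tag. Downstream His-tag and T7 gene 10-derived fragments are annotated before the terminator; the record lists only the N-terminal tag, so these are probably untranslated vector sequence.

The insert is a truncated E. coli RfaH lacking residues 1–107, leaving the C-terminal KOW domain, in which the L1 and L2 loops have been replaced with the corresponding NusG residues. The construct was made to produce this chimeric domain as recombinant protein, in the context of work on how such adaptor proteins regulate bacterial transcription termination.
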