Addgene plasmid #113126: EcRfaHKOW-L1L2NusG
Purpose: Expresses C-terminus of E. coli RfaH with L1 and L2 loops replaced with NusG residues
Depositing lab: James Berger. Depositing organization: Johns Hopkins University and School of Medicine. Publication: Mechanism for the Regulated Control of Bacterial Transcription Termination by a Universal Adaptor Protein. Lawson MR, Ma W, Bellecourt MJ, Artsimovitch I, Martin A, Landick R, Schulten K, Berger JM. Mol Cell. 2018 Sep 20;71(6):911-922.e4. doi: 10.1016/j.molcel.2018.07.014. Epub 2018 Aug 16. PubMed 30122535.
Backbone
  Vector backbone: 1C
  Backbone manufacturer: UC Berkeley MacroLab
  Backbone size w/o insert (bp): 6500
  Total vector size (bp): 6700
  Vector type: Bacterial Expression
Growth in bacteria
  Bacterial resistance: Kanamycin, 50 μg/mL
  Growth temperature: 37°C
  Growth strain: DH5alpha
  Growth instructions: For expression, use E. coli BL21 (DE3) Codon+ RIL.
  Copy number: Unknown
Gene/Insert
  Gene/Insert name: RfaH
  Species: Escherichia coli
  Insert size (bp): 153
  Mutation: Deleted residues 1-107, replaced L1 and L2 loops with NusG residues
  Entrez Gene: rfaH (a.k.a. b3842, ECK3834, JW3818, hlyT, sfrB)
  Promoter: T7
  Tag / fusion protein: His6-MBP-N10-TEV (N terminal on backbone)
  Cloning method: Ligation Independent Cloning
  Sequencing primers: 5′ T7-fwd; 3′ T7-rev
Terms and licenses: Academic/Nonprofit Terms; Industry Terms: Not Available to Industry
How to cite: EcRfaHKOW-L1L2NusG was a gift from James Berger (Addgene plasmid # 113126 ; http://n2t.net/addgene:113126 ; RRID:Addgene_113126)
